Addgene plasmid #157354: pD649-HAsp-IL1RAP-COMP5AP-AviTag-9xHis
Purpose: Mammalian expression of cell-surface protein extracellular domain fused to COMP5AP-AviTag-9xHis. Protein is secreted from cells.
Depositing lab: Chris Garcia. Depositing organization: Stanford University. Publication: A Human IgSF Cell-Surface Interactome Reveals a Complex Network of Protein-Protein Interactions. Wojtowicz WM, Vielmetter J, Fernandes RA, Siepe DH, Eastman CL, Chisholm GB, Cox S, Klock H, Anderson PW, Rue SM, Miller JJ, Glaser SM, Bragstad ML, Vance J, Lam AW, Lesley SA, Zinn K, Garcia KC. Cell. 2020 Aug 20;182(4):1027-1043.e17. doi: 10.1016/j.cell.2020.07.025. PubMed 32822567.
Backbone
  Vector backbone: pD649
  Backbone size w/o insert (bp): 7153
  Vector type: Mammalian Expression
Growth in bacteria
  Bacterial resistance: Ampicillin, 100 μg/mL
  Growth temperature: 37°C
  Growth strain: DH5alpha
  Copy number: High Copy
Gene/Insert
  Gene/Insert name: IL1RAP (alt name: IL1AP)
  Species: H. sapiens (human)
  Insert size (bp): 1041
  Entrez Gene: IL1RAP (a.k.a. C3orf13, IL-1RAcP, IL1R3)
  Promoter: CMV/SP6
  Tag / fusion protein: COMP5AP-AviTag-9xHis (C terminal on backbone)
  Cloning method: Restriction Enzyme; 5′ cloning site GCGGCCGC (not destroyed); 3′ cloning site GGCGCGCC (not destroyed)
  Sequencing primers: 5′ ATTTAGGTGACACTATAG; 3′ CGTCGCACTCCATCACGGTG
Resource information
  A portion of this plasmid was derived from a plasmid made by: synthesis by ThermoFisher
Terms and licenses: Academic/Nonprofit Terms; Industry Terms: Not Available to Industry
Depositor comments: Some plasmids in this collection may have an IS4-like element ISVsa5 family transposase upstream of the CMV promoter.
How to cite: pD649-HAsp-IL1RAP-COMP5AP-AviTag-9xHis was a gift from Chris Garcia (Addgene plasmid # 157354 ; http://n2t.net/addgene:157354 ; RRID:Addgene_157354)
