[The description below was written by a language model from this plasmid's Addgene catalogue record and pLannotate feature annotations shown in this document.]
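Description:
pD649-HAsp-IL1RAP-COMP5AP-AviTag-9xHis is a mammalian expression plasmid of about 8.2 kb, built on the pD649 backbone, for producing a secreted, tagged form of the extracellular domain of human IL1RAP (interleukin-1 receptor accessory protein, also known as IL1R3 or IL-1RAcP). It is maintained in E. coli as a high-copy plasmid through a ColE1/pUC-type origin and is selected with ampicillin via a β-lactamase gene. A second cassette downstream of the expression unit carries an SV40 early promoter and a bacterial EM7 promoter ahead of a puromycin N-acetyltransferase coding sequence and an SV40 polyadenylation signal, which would allow puromycin selection in mammalian cells. The short KanR, lacZα, ble and f1 ori matches in the annotation are fragments and are unlikely to be functional.

Transcription of the payload is driven by the CMV immediate-early enhancer and promoter, followed by a portion of CMV intron A and an SP6 promoter that also serves as a sequencing primer site, and it ends at a bovine growth hormone polyadenylation signal. The open reading frame begins with a signal peptide (named HAsp by the depositor; the annotation tool partially matches it to an immunoglobulin heavy-chain leader). The roughly 1 kb IL1RAP ectodomain follows, cloned between retained NotI and AscI sites. It is fused at its C terminus to the coiled-coil region of rat cartilage oligomeric matrix protein, which assembles the fusion into pentamers, then to human placental alkaline phosphatase as an enzymatic reporter, an AviTag for site-specific biotinylation and a polyhistidine tag for purification. The name gives the histidine tag as 9xHis, while the annotation detects 8xHis.

The plasmid belongs to a collection used to map extracellular interactions among human immunoglobulin-superfamily cell-surface proteins, where such multimerised alkaline phosphatase fusions provide high-avidity, readily detected binding reagents. The depositor notes that some plasmids in the collection may carry an IS4-like transposase insertion upstream of the CMV promoter; no such feature is annotated here.
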