Features (pLannotate 1.2.2; 24 found; start..end, strand, type, name):
    119..143     -  CDS            KanR (fragment): aminoglycoside phosphotransferase; aph(3')-Ia; confers resistance to kanamycin
    254..842     +  rep_origin     ori: high-copy-number ColE1/pMB1/pBR322/pUC origin of replication
   1067..1084    +  terminator     rrnB T2 terminator (fragment): transcription terminator T2 from the E. coli rrnB gene
   1109..1128    -  CDS            lacZα (fragment): LacZα fragment of β-galactosidase; lacZ fragment
   1584..1600    +  protein_bind   lac operator: The lac repressor binds to the lac operator to inhibit transcription in E. coli. This inhibition can be relieved by adding lactose or isopropyl-β-D-thiogalactopyranoside (IPTG). lac repressor encoded by lacI
   1843..2146    +  enhancer       CMV enhancer: human cytomegalovirus immediate early enhancer
   2147..2350    +  promoter       CMV promoter: human cytomegalovirus (CMV) immediate early promoter
   2486..2529    +  intron         CMV intron (fragment): modified intron A from human cytomegalovirus
   2581..2599    +  promoter       SP6 promoter: promoter for bacteriophage SP6 RNA polymerase
   2603..2640    +  CDS            IgH signal sequence (fragment): signal sequence from the mouse immunoglobulin heavy chain variable region
   2746..3789    +  CDS            IL1RAP (fragment): IL1AP_HUMAN - Also known as C3orf13, IL1R3. Experimental evidence at protein level: Swiss-Prot protein existence level 1. [Isoform 4]: Unable to mediate canonical IL-1 signaling (PubMed:19481478). Required for Src phosphorylation by IL1B. May be involved in IL1B-potentiated NMDA-induced calcium influx in neurons (By similarity). From Homo sapiens (Human).
   3886..4065    +  CDS            Comp (fragment): COMP_RAT - Experimental evidence at protein level: Swiss-Prot protein existence level 1. May play a role in the structural integrity of cartilage via its interaction with other extracellular matrix proteins such as the collagens and fibronectin. Can mediate the interaction of chondrocytes with the cartilage extracellular matrix through interaction with cell surface integrin receptors. Could play a role in the pathogenesis of osteoarthritis. Potent suppressor of apoptosis in both primary chondrocytes and transformed cells. Suppresses apoptosis by blocking the activation of caspase-3 and by indu
   4053..5505    +  CDS            SEAP (fragment): secreted alkaline phosphatase from human placenta The natural enzyme has a C-terminal transmembrane sequence that is replaced by a GPI anchor.
   5530..5571    +  CDS            AviTag™ (fragment): peptide tag that allows for enzymatic biotinylation
   5575..5598    +  CDS            8xHis: 8xHis affinity tag
   5744..5855    +  polyA_signal   bGH poly(A) signal: bovine growth hormone polyadenylation signal
   5856..5964    +  rep_origin     f1 ori (fragment): f1 bacteriophage origin of replication; arrow indicates direction of (+) strand synthesis
   5978..6307    +  promoter       SV40 promoter: SV40 enhancer and early promoter
   6355..6402    +  promoter       EM7 promoter: synthetic bacterial promoter&nbsp
   6421..7020    +  CDS            PuroR (fragment): puromycin N-acetyltransferase; pac from Streptomyces; confers resistance to puromycin
   7030..7155    +  CDS            ble (fragment): BLE_KLEPN - Experimental evidence at protein level: Swiss-Prot protein existence level 1. Binding protein with a strong affinity to the bleomycin family of antibiotics. Binds to CL990; an antimitotic-antibiotic compound. From Klebsiella pneumoniae.
   7150..7271    +  polyA_signal   SV40 poly(A) signal: SV40 polyadenylation signal
   7324..8184    -  CDS            AmpR: β-lactamase; bla; confers resistance to ampicillin, carbenicillin, and related antibiotics
   8187..89      -  promoter       AmpR promoter (fragment) (across the origin): bla
>Addgene plasmid #157354 | pD649-HAsp-IL1RAP-COMP5AP-AviTag-9xHis | depositor full sequence | sequence record 303817 | Full Sequence
TTTCAATATTATTGAAGCATTTATCAGGGTTATTGTCTCATGAGCGGATACATATTTGAATGTATTTAGA
AAAATAAACAAATAGGGGTCAGTGTTACAACCAATTAACCAATTCTGAACATTATCGCGAGCCCATTTAT
ACCTGAATATGGCTCATAACACCCCTTGCTCATGACCAAAATCCCTTAACGTGAGTTACGCGCGCGTCGT
TCCACTGAGCGTCAGACCCCGTAGAAAAGATCAAAGGATCTTCTTGAGATCCTTTTTTTCTGCGCGTAAT
CTGCTGCTTGCAAACAAAAAAACCACCGCTACCAGCGGTGGTTTGTTTGCCGGATCAAGAGCTACCAACT
CTTTTTCCGAAGGTAACTGGCTTCAGCAGAGCGCAGATACCAAATACTGTTCTTCTAGTGTAGCCGTAGT
TAGCCCACCACTTCAAGAACTCTGTAGCACCGCCTACATACCTCGCTCTGCTAATCCTGTTACCAGTGGC
TGCTGCCAGTGGCGATAAGTCGTGTCTTACCGGGTTGGACTCAAGACGATAGTTACCGGATAAGGCGCAG
CGGTCGGGCTGAACGGGGGGTTCGTGCACACAGCCCAGCTTGGAGCGAACGACCTACACCGAACTGAGAT
ACCTACAGCGTGAGCTATGAGAAAGCGCCACGCTTCCCGAAGGGAGAAAGGCGGACAGGTATCCGGTAAG
CGGCAGGGTCGGAACAGGAGAGCGCACGAGGGAGCTTCCAGGGGGAAACGCCTGGTATCTTTATAGTCCT
GTCGGGTTTCGCCACCTCTGACTTGAGCGTCGATTTTTGTGATGCTCGTCAGGGGGGCGGAGCCTATGGA
AAAACGCCAGCAACGCGGCCTTTTTACGGTTCCTGGCCTTTTGCTGGCCTTTTGCTCACATGTTCTTTCC
TGCGTTATCCCCTGATTCTGTGGATAACCGTATTACCGCCTTTGAGTGAGCTGATACCGCTCGCCGCAGC
CGAACGACCGAGCGCAGCGAGTCAGTGAGCGAGGAAGCGGAAGGCGAGAGTAGGGAACTGCCAGGCATCA
AACTAAGCAGAAGGCCCCTGACGGATGGCCTTTTTGCGTTTCTACAAACTCTTTCTGTGTTGTAAAACGA
CGGCCAGTCTTAAGCTCGGGCCCCCTGGGCGGTTCTGATAACGAGTAATCGTTAATCCGCAAATAACGTA
AAAACCCGCTTCGGCGGGTTTTTTTATGGGGGGAGTTTAGGGAAAGAGCATTTGTCAGAATATTTAAGGG
CGCCTGTCACTTTGCTTGATATATGAGAATTATTTAACCTTATAAATGAGAAAAAAGCAACGCACTTTAA
ATAAGATACGTTGCTTTTTCGATTGATGAACACCTATAATTAAACTATTCATCTATTATTTATGATTTTT
TGTATATACAATATTTCTAGTTTGTTAAAGAGAATTAAGAAAATAAATCTCGAAAATAATAAAGGGAAAA
TCAGTTTTTGATATCAAAATTATACATGTCAACGATAATACAAAATATAATACAAACTATAAGATGTTAT
CAGTATTTATTATCATTTAGAATAAATTTTGTGTCGCCCTTAATTGTGAGCGGATAACAATTACGAGCTT
CATGCACAGTGGCGTTGACTCAATATTGGCCATTAGCCATATTATTCATTGGTTATATAGCATAAATCAA
TATTGGCTATTGGCCATTGCATACGTTGTATCTATATCATAATATGTACATTTATATTGGCTCATGTCCA
ATATGACCGCCATGTTGGCATTGATTATTGACTAGTTATTAATAGTAATCAATTACGGGGTCATTAGTTC
ATAGCCCATATATGGAGTTCCGCGTTACATAACTTACGGTAAATGGCCCGCCTGGCTGACCGCCCAACGA
CCCCCGCCCATTGACGTCAATAATGACGTATGTTCCCATAGTAACGCCAATAGGGACTTTCCATTGACGT
CAATGGGTGGAGTATTTACGGTAAACTGCCCACTTGGCAGTACATCAAGTGTATCATATGCCAAGTACGC
CCCCTATTGACGTCAATGACGGTAAATGGCCCGCCTGGCATTATGCCCAGTACATGACCTTATGGGACTT
TCCTACTTGGCAGTACATCTACGTATTAGTCATCGCTATTACCATGGTGATGCGGTTTTGGCAGTACATC
AATGGGCGTGGATAGCGGTTTGACTCACGGGGATTTCCAAGTCTCCACCCCATTGACGTCAATGGGAGTT
TGTTTTGGCACCAAAATCAACGGGACTTTCCAAAATGTCGTAACAACTCCGCCCCATTGACGCAAATGGG
CGGTAGGCGTGTACGGTGGGAGGTCTATATAAGCAGAGCTCGTTTAGTGAACCGTCAGATCGCCTGGAGA
CGCCATCCACGCTGTTTTGACCTCCATAGAAGACACCGGGACCGATCCAGCCTCCGCGGCCGGGAACGGT
GCATTGGAACGCGGATTCCCCGTGCCAAGAGTGACGTAAGTACCGCCTATAGAGTCTATAGGCCCACCCC
CTTGGCTTCGTTAGAACGCGGCTACAATTAATACATAACCTTATGTATCATACACATACGATTTAGGTGA
CACTATAGAATAACATCCACTTTGCCTTTCTCTCCACAGGTGTCCACTCCCAGGTCCAACTGCACCTCGG
TTCTATCGAAAACGCGCCTGCTAGCGCCACCATGAAGACCATCATTGCCCTGAGCTACATCTTCTGCCTG
GTGTTCGCTGCGGCCGCCTCTGAGAGATGTGATGATTGGGGCCTCGACACCATGCGGCAGATCCAGGTGT
TCGAGGATGAGCCCGCCAGAATCAAGTGCCCTCTGTTCGAGCACTTCCTGAAGTTCAACTACAGCACAGC
CCACAGCGCCGGACTGACCCTGATCTGGTATTGGACCCGGCAGGACCGCGACCTGGAAGAACCCATCAAC
TTCAGACTGCCCGAGAACCGGATCAGCAAAGAAAAGGACGTGCTGTGGTTCAGACCCACACTGCTGAACG
ACACCGGCAACTACACCTGTATGCTGCGGAACACCACCTACTGCAGCAAGGTGGCCTTTCCACTGGAAGT
GGTGCAGAAGGACAGCTGCTTCAACAGCCCCATGAAGCTGCCCGTGCACAAGCTGTACATCGAGTACGGC
ATCCAGCGGATCACATGCCCCAATGTGGACGGCTACTTCCCCAGCAGCGTGAAGCCTACCATCACCTGGT
ACATGGGCTGCTACAAGATCCAGAACTTCAACAACGTGATCCCCGAGGGAATGAACCTGAGCTTCCTGAT
CGCCCTGATCAGCAACAACGGCAATTACACATGCGTGGTCACATACCCCGAGAACGGCCGGACCTTCCAC
CTGACCAGAACACTGACAGTGAAGGTCGTGGGCAGCCCCAAGAATGCTGTGCCTCCTGTGATTCACAGCC
CCAACGATCACGTGGTGTACGAGAAAGAGCCCGGCGAGGAACTGCTGATCCCCTGTACCGTGTACTTCAG
CTTTCTGATGGACAGCCGGAACGAAGTGTGGTGGACCATCGACGGCAAGAAGCCCGACGACATCACCATC
GATGTGACCATCAACGAGAGCATCAGCCACAGCCGGACCGAGGACGAGACAAGAACACAGATCCTGAGCA
TCAAGAAAGTGACCAGCGAGGACCTGAAGCGGAGCTACGTGTGTCATGCCAGATCCGCCAAAGGCGAGGT
GGCCAAAGCCGCCAAAGTGAAGCAGAAGGTGCCCGCTCCTCGGTACACAGTGGAACTGGCCTGTGGATTC
GGAGCCACAGGCGCGCCGGAAGATCAAGTTGATCCAAGATTGATTGATGGCAAGGGCGGATCTCTGGAGG
TGCTGTTCCAGGGACCAGGCGGAAGCGGCAATCCCGGCGGCGATCTGGCCCCCCAGATGCTGCGCGAGCT
GCAGGAGACCAATGCCGCCCTGCAGGACGTGCGCGAGCTGCTGCGCCACCGCGTGAAGGAGATCACCTTC
CTGAAGAACACCGTGATGGAGTGCGACGCCTGCGGTATGCAGCCCTCTAGAGGCTCCGGCTCCATCATCC
CAGTTGAGGAGGAGAACCCGGACTTCTGGAACCGCGAGGCAGCCGAGGCCCTGGGTGCCGCCAAGAAGCT
GCAGCCTGCACAGACAGCCGCCAAGAACCTCATCATCTTCCTGGGCGATGGGATGGGGGTGTCTACGGTG
ACAGCTGCCAGGATCCTAAAAGGGCAGAAGAAGGACAAACTGGGGCCTGAGATACCCCTGGCCATGGACC
GCTTCCCATATGTGGCTCTGTCCAAGACATACAATGTAGACAAACATGTGCCAGACAGTGGAGCCACAGC
CACGGCCTACCTGTGCGGGGTCAAGGGCAACTTCCAGACCATTGGCTTGAGTGCAGCCGCCCGCTTTAAC
CAGTGCAACACGACACGCGGCAACGAGGTCATCTCCGTGATGAATCGGGCCAAGAAAGCAGGGAAGTCAG
TGGGAGTGGTAACCACCACACGAGTGCAGCACGCCTCGCCAGCCGGCACCTACGCCCACACGGTGAACCG
CAACTGGTACTCGGACGCCGACGTGCCTGCCTCGGCCCGCCAGGAGGGGTGCCAGGACATCGCTACGCAG
CTCATCTCCAACATGGACATTGACGTGATCCTAGGTGGAGGCCGAAAGTACATGTTTCGCATGGGAACCC
CAGACCCTGAGTACCCAGATGACTACAGCCAAGGTGGGACCAGGCTGGACGGGAAGAATCTGGTGCAGGA
ATGGCTGGCGAAGCGCCAGGGTGCCCGGTATGTGTGGAACCGCACTGAGCTCATGCAGGCTTCCCTGGAC
CCGTCTGTGACCCATCTCATGGGTCTCTTTGAGCCTGGAGACATGAAATACGAGATCCACCGAGACTCCA
CACTGGACCCCTCCCTGATGGAGATGACAGAGGCTGCCCTGCGCCTGCTGAGCAGGAACCCCCGCGGCTT
CTTCCTCTTCGTGGAGGGTGGTCGCATCGACCATGGTCATCATGAAAGCAGGGCTTACCGGGCACTGACT
GAGACGATCATGTTCGACGACGCCATTGAGAGGGCGGGCCAGCTCACCAGCGAGGAGGACACGCTGAGCC
TCGTCACTGCCGACCACTCCCACGTCTTCTCCTTCGGAGGCTACCCCCTGCGAGGGAGCTCCATCTTCGG
GCTGGCCCCTGGCAAGGCCCGGGACAGGAAGGCCTACACGGTCCTCCTATACGGAAACGGTCCAGGCTAT
GTGCTCAAGGACGGCGCCCGGCCGGATGTTACCGAGAGCGAGAGCGGGAGCCCCGAGTATCGGCAGCAGT
CAGCAGTGCCCCTGGACGAAGAGACCCACGCAGGCGAGGACGTGGCGGTGTTCGCGCGCGGCCCGCAGGC
GCACCTGGTTCACGGCGTGCAGGAGCAGACCTTCATAGCGCACGTCATGGCCTTCGCCGCCTGCCTGGAG
CCCTACACCGCCTGCGACCTGGCGCCCCCCGCCGGCACCACCGACGCCGCGCACCCGGGTGGCGGAGGAC
TGAACGACATCTTCGAGGCTCAGAAAATCGAATGGCACGAACATCACCATCACCATCACCATCACCATTA
AGGCCGGCCTGTAGTCACTGGCACAACGCGTTACCCGGTAAGCCAATCGGGTATACACGGTCGTCATACT
GCAGACAGGGTTCTTCTACTTTGCAAGATAGTCTTGAGTAGTAAAATAAATAGATAGAGAAAATCAGCCT
CGACTGTGCCTTCTAGTTGCCAGCCATCTGTTGTTTGCCCCTCCCCCGTGCCTTCCTTGACCCTGGAAGG
TGCCACTCCCACTGTCCTTTCCTAATAAAATGAGGAAATTGCATCACAACACTCAACCCTATCTCGGTCT
ATTCTTTTGATTTATAAGGGATTTTGCCGATTTCGGCCTATTGGTTAAAAAATGAGCTGATTTAACAAAA
ATTTAACGCGAATTAATTCTGTGGAATGTGTGTCAGTTAGGGTGTGGAAAGTCCCCAGGCTCCCCAGCAG
GCAGAAGTATGCAAAGCATGCATCTCAATTAGTCAGCAACCAGGTGTGGAAAGTCCCCAGGCTCCCCAGC
AGGCAGAAGTATGCAAAGCATGCATCTCAATTAGTCAGCAACCATAGTCCCGCCCCTAACTCCGCCCATC
CCGCCCCTAACTCCGCCCAGTTCCGCCCATTCTCCGCCCCATGGCTGACTAATTTTTTTTATTTATGCAG
AGGCCGAGGCCGCCTCTGCCTCTGAGCTATTCCAGAAGTAGTGAGGAGGCTTTTTTGGAGGCCTAGGCTT
TTGCAAAAAGCTCCCGGGAGCTTGTATATCCATTTTCGGATCTGATCAGCACGTGTTGACAATTAATCAT
CGGCATAGTATATCGGCATAGTATAATACGACAAGGTGAGGAACTAAACCATGACCGAGTACAAGCCCAC
GGTGCGCCTCGCCACCCGCGACGACGTCCCCAGGGCCGTACGCACCCTCGCCGCCGCGTTCGCCGACTAC
CCCGCCACGCGCCACACCGTCGATCCGGACCGCCACATCGAGCGGGTCACCGAGCTGCAAGAACTCTTCC
TCACGCGCGTCGGGCTCGACATCGGCAAGGTGTGGGTCGCGGACGACGGCGCCGCGGTGGCGGTCTGGAC
CACGCCGGAGAGCGTCGAAGCGGGGGCGGTGTTCGCCGAGATCGGCCCGCGCATGGCCGAGTTGAGCGGT
TCCCGGCTGGCCGCGCAGCAACAGATGGAAGGCCTCCTGGCGCCGCACCGGCCCAAGGAGCCCGCGTGGT
TCCTGGCCACCGTCGGCGTCTCGCCCGACCACCAGGGCAAGGGTCTGGGCAGCGCCGTCGTGCTCCCCGG
AGTGGAGGCGGCCGAGCGCGCCGGGGTGCCCGCCTTCCTGGAGACATCCGCGCCCCGCAACCTCCCCTTC
TACGAGCGGCTCGGCTTCACCGTCACCGCCGACGTCGAGGTGCCCGAAGGACCGCGCACCTGGTGCATGA
CCCGCAAGCCCGGTGCCTGACACGTGCTACGAGATTTCGATTCCACCGCCGCCTTCTATGAAAGGTTGGG
CTTCGGAATCGTTTTCCGGGACGCCGGCTGGATGATCCTCCAGCGCGGGGATCTCATGCTGGAGTTCTTC
GCCCACCCCAACTTGTTTATTGCAGCTTATAATGGTTACAAATAAAGCAATAGCATCACAAATTTCACAA
ATAAAGCATTTTTTTCACTGCATTCTAGTTGTGGTTTGTCCAAACTCATCAATGTATCTTATCATGTCTG
TATACCGTCGACCTCTAGCTAGAGCTTGGCGTAATCATGGTCATTACCAATGCTTAATCAGTGAGGCACC
TATCTCAGCGATCTGTCTATTTCGTTCATCCATAGTTGCCTGACTCCCCGTCGTGTAGATAACTACGATA
CGGGAGGGCTTACCATCTGGCCCCAGCGCTGCGATGATACCGCGAGAACCACGCTCACCGGCTCCGGATT
TATCAGCAATAAACCAGCCAGCCGGAAGGGCCGAGCGCAGAAGTGGTCCTGCAACTTTATCCGCCTCCAT
CCAGTCTATTAATTGTTGCCGGGAAGCTAGAGTAAGTAGTTCGCCAGTTAATAGTTTGCGCAACGTTGTT
GCCATCGCTACAGGCATCGTGGTGTCACGCTCGTCGTTTGGTATGGCTTCATTCAGCTCCGGTTCCCAAC
GATCAAGGCGAGTTACATGATCCCCCATGTTGTGCAAAAAAGCGGTTAGCTCCTTCGGTCCTCCGATCGT
TGTCAGAAGTAAGTTGGCCGCAGTGTTATCACTCATGGTTATGGCAGCACTGCATAATTCTCTTACTGTC
ATGCCATCCGTAAGATGCTTTTCTGTGACTGGTGAGTACTCAACCAAGTCATTCTGAGAATAGTGTATGC
GGCGACCGAGTTGCTCTTGCCCGGCGTCAATACGGGATAATACCGCGCCACATAGCAGAACTTTAAAAGT
GCTCATCATTGGAAAACGTTCTTCGGGGCGAAAACTCTCAAGGATCTTACCGCTGTTGAGATCCAGTTCG
ATGTAACCCACTCGTGCACCCAACTGATCTTCAGCATCTTTTACTTTCACCAGCGTTTCTGGGTGAGCAA
AAACAGGAAGGCAAAATGCCGCAAAAAAGGGAATAAGGGCGACACGGAAATGTTGAATACTCATATTCTT
CCTT
