>Addgene plasmid #157354 | pD649-HAsp-IL1RAP-COMP5AP-AviTag-9xHis | depositor partial sequence | sequence record 303818 | insert (extracellular domain)
TCTGAGAGATGTGATGATTGGGGCCTCGACACCATGCGGCAGATCCAGGTGTTCGAGGATGAGCCCGCCA
GAATCAAGTGCCCTCTGTTCGAGCACTTCCTGAAGTTCAACTACAGCACAGCCCACAGCGCCGGACTGAC
CCTGATCTGGTATTGGACCCGGCAGGACCGCGACCTGGAAGAACCCATCAACTTCAGACTGCCCGAGAAC
CGGATCAGCAAAGAAAAGGACGTGCTGTGGTTCAGACCCACACTGCTGAACGACACCGGCAACTACACCT
GTATGCTGCGGAACACCACCTACTGCAGCAAGGTGGCCTTTCCACTGGAAGTGGTGCAGAAGGACAGCTG
CTTCAACAGCCCCATGAAGCTGCCCGTGCACAAGCTGTACATCGAGTACGGCATCCAGCGGATCACATGC
CCCAATGTGGACGGCTACTTCCCCAGCAGCGTGAAGCCTACCATCACCTGGTACATGGGCTGCTACAAGA
TCCAGAACTTCAACAACGTGATCCCCGAGGGAATGAACCTGAGCTTCCTGATCGCCCTGATCAGCAACAA
CGGCAATTACACATGCGTGGTCACATACCCCGAGAACGGCCGGACCTTCCACCTGACCAGAACACTGACA
GTGAAGGTCGTGGGCAGCCCCAAGAATGCTGTGCCTCCTGTGATTCACAGCCCCAACGATCACGTGGTGT
ACGAGAAAGAGCCCGGCGAGGAACTGCTGATCCCCTGTACCGTGTACTTCAGCTTTCTGATGGACAGCCG
GAACGAAGTGTGGTGGACCATCGACGGCAAGAAGCCCGACGACATCACCATCGATGTGACCATCAACGAG
AGCATCAGCCACAGCCGGACCGAGGACGAGACAAGAACACAGATCCTGAGCATCAAGAAAGTGACCAGCG
AGGACCTGAAGCGGAGCTACGTGTGTCATGCCAGATCCGCCAAAGGCGAGGTGGCCAAAGCCGCCAAAGT
GAAGCAGAAGGTGCCCGCTCCTCGGTACACAGTGGAACTGGCCTGTGGATTCGGAGCCACA
